Addgene plasmid #16126: pBSc-twk31
Depositing lab: Larry Salkoff. Depositing organization: Washington University in Saint Louis. Publication: Evolution tunes the excitability of individual neurons. Salkoff L, Butler A, Fawcett G, Kunkel M, McArdle C, Paz-y-Mino G, Nonet M, Walton N, Wang ZW, Yuan A, Wei A. Neuroscience. 2001 . 103(4):853-9. 10.1016/S0306-4522(01)00079-3 PubMed 11301195.
Backbone
  Vector backbone: pBSc
  Backbone size w/o insert (bp): 3200
  Vector type: Xenopus Oocyte expression
Growth in bacteria
  Bacterial resistance: Ampicillin, 100 μg/mL
  Growth temperature: 37°C
  Growth strain: DH5alpha
  Copy number: Unknown
Gene/Insert
  Gene/Insert name: Tandem pore domain K+ channel (alt names: Y47D3B.5a; Y47D3B.5b)
  Species: C. elegans (nematode)
  Insert size (bp): 3708
  Mutation: N/A
  GenBank ID: AL031635
  Cloning method: Restriction Enzyme; 5′ cloning site EcoR1 (not destroyed); 3′ cloning site Kpn1 (not destroyed)
  Sequencing primers: 5′ T3; 3′ T7
Terms and licenses: Academic/Nonprofit Terms; Industry Terms: Not Available to Industry
How to cite: pBSc-twk31 was a gift from Larry Salkoff (Addgene plasmid # 16126 ; http://n2t.net/addgene:16126 ; RRID:Addgene_16126)
