[The description below was written by a language model from this plasmid's Addgene catalogue record.]
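Description:
pBSc-twk31 is a bacterial plasmid catalogued as a Xenopus oocyte expression vector. It is built on the pBSc backbone of about 3.2 kb, a name that suggests a pBluescript-type cloning vector. It is propagated in E. coli under ampicillin selection. The record lists the copy number as unknown and does not describe the origin of replication or any other backbone features, and no annotated feature table is available for this entry.

The insert is a roughly 3.7 kb sequence from C. elegans encoding twk-31, a tandem pore domain (two-pore, "TWK" family) potassium channel also known by the gene model names Y47D3B.5a and Y47D3B.5b. It carries no recorded mutations and was cloned between EcoRI at the 5′ end and KpnI at the 3′ end, with both sites preserved so the fragment can be excised again. No epitope tags, reporters or fusion partners are noted.

The promoter used for expression is not explicitly stated. T3 and T7 are given as the 5′ and 3′ sequencing primers, which indicates that these phage promoter sequences flank the cloning site. In vectors of this kind, such promoters are typically used to make RNA by in vitro transcription for injection into Xenopus oocytes, where the channel can then be studied electrophysiologically. The T3 side lies upstream of the insert, but the record does not confirm which promoter yields sense transcript. The associated publication concerns how the diversity of potassium channel genes shapes the excitability of individual neurons, consistent with use of this clone for functional study of a nematode K+ channel.
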