>Addgene plasmid #16126 | pBSc-twk31 | addgene partial sequence | sequence record 22832 | T7 5'-TAATACGACTCACTATAGGG-3'
TTTTTTTTTTTTTTTTTTTTTTTTTTTTTTTTTTGGAGGCAGAAACATTCATAATACAAAAGAGAGAGGA
ATCTCGAAAAAGCGAGTGAAGGGAGAACAATTGAAATACAGTTTGAATAGGGTGAGGTTATTCCGGAAGC
AACAACATGTGGGGGAAAATAGAAACTTAAAAACGGGAAAAATGCATTTTTTGTGAGGTGAGAAAGGATG
GGGGAATCGAGCCGATATACCCTACGTTTAAAATTTTATTATAAAAAGTGACAATTAAACTTGCGTGTCT
TTAAGAATCAGTAGAACTACTAAGGAAACAAATACATAGGAATTAAAAATGAGAATAACCGTATAAAAAC
GAAATGACCTGCTTCAATTTAAATAACAATGACTAAATAACATCATGATCCAGAAAGTATTGCCGGATGA
TTTTGATGGGACTTTGACGATTTGTCGCAGGGTTATGGATTCCTTTCTCGTGCTGGATCACGTAATCGGA
AACTTTTCCACGAAAAATCCCTGTTGGCAGTGACGGATGCCTTGATAAAACACCACGCTTGTTACATGGT
CGTTTCGGCGAAATTGACCGACTTTTTTCGGAACTTAGAACCTCTTTCAAAAGTTCTGCATCCATAGATT
GCCCAGTCTGTGACTCTCCGTATCTCATATCTTGACGGGGCTTCTTCCGGCCACGGCCTAGACTTGCACG
ACGGCCCC
